Addgene plasmid #47126: TAL3407
Depositing lab: Keith Joung. Depositing organization: Massachusetts General Hospital. Publication: Targeted gene disruption in somatic zebrafish cells using engineered TALENs. Sander JD, Cade L, Khayter C, Reyon D, Peterson RT, Joung JK, Yeh JR. Nat Biotechnol. 2011 Aug 5;29(8):697-8. doi: 10.1038/nbt.1934. PubMed 21822241.
Backbone
  Vector backbone: JDS78
  Backbone manufacturer: Addgene plasmid #32290
  Backbone size w/o insert (bp): 6447
  Vector type: Mammalian Expression ; T7
Growth in bacteria
  Bacterial resistance: Ampicillin, 100 μg/mL
  Growth temperature: 37°C
  Growth strain: XL1 Blue
  Copy number: High Copy
Gene/Insert
  Gene/Insert name: ZebrafishCommunity-atf6-right (alt name: atf6)
  Species: D. rerio (zebrafish)
  Insert size (bp): 1430
  Entrez Gene: atf6 (a.k.a. fi12h10, si:ch211-199m3.9, si:ch211-260g14.1, wu:fi12h10)
  Promoter: CMV
  Tag / fusion protein: 3X Flag (N terminal on backbone); WT FOKI (C terminal on backbone)
  Cloning method: Restriction Enzyme; 5′ cloning site BsmBI (destroyed during cloning); 3′ cloning site BsmBI (destroyed during cloning)
  Sequencing primers: 5′ CMV-F; 3′ BGH-rev
Terms and licenses: Academic/Nonprofit Terms; Industry Terms: Not Available to Industry
Depositor comments: Target binding site: TAGGCTGAATGGAAACCT It is strongly recommended that users perform a diagnostic digest to verify this plasmid prior to use. For example, a double digest of the plasmid with BamHI and KpnI should result in two bands at 2.3kb and 5.8kb.
How to cite: TAL3407 was a gift from Keith Joung (Addgene plasmid # 47126 ; http://n2t.net/addgene:47126 ; RRID:Addgene_47126)
