[The description below was written by a language model from this plasmid's Addgene catalogue record.]
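Description:
TAL3407 is a TALEN expression plasmid encoding the right-hand monomer of a nuclease pair directed at the zebrafish (D. rerio) atf6 gene. It is built on the JDS78 backbone, a TALEN framework vector listed as about 6.4 kb without insert, into which a roughly 1.4 kb array of engineered TAL effector repeats was cloned through BsmBI sites that were destroyed in the process. The repeat array specifies recognition of a defined 18-nucleotide half-site in atf6. The backbone supplies the surrounding coding context, with a 3X FLAG tag at the N terminus for detection and the wild-type FokI cleavage domain at the C terminus. The plasmid is a high-copy vector maintained in E. coli under ampicillin selection; the record does not give a feature table, so the origin of replication and other backbone elements are not itemised.

Expression is driven by the CMV promoter for use in mammalian cells. The vector type also lists T7, indicating a T7 promoter that allows in vitro transcription of TALEN mRNA, the usual route for delivery by injection into zebrafish embryos. The BGH-rev sequencing primer suggests a BGH polyadenylation region downstream of the coding sequence. Because FokI must dimerise to cut DNA, this construct is meant to be used with a matching left-hand atf6 TALEN that binds the opposite strand across a spacer. Together they generate a double-strand break whose error-prone repair yields insertion or deletion mutations. The plasmid belongs to a community set of TALENs for targeted gene disruption in zebrafish, and the depositor advises confirming its structure by diagnostic restriction digest before use.
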