>Addgene plasmid #47126 | TAL3407 | depositor partial sequence | sequence record 67213 | Insert sequence
ATGGACTACAAAGACCATGACGGTGATTATAAAGATCATGACATCGATTACAAGGATGACGATGACAAGA
TGGCCCCCAAGAAGAAGAGGAAGGTGGGCATTCACCGCGGGGTACCTATGGTGGACTTGAGGACACTCGG
TTATTCGCAACAGCAACAGGAGAAAATCAAGCCTAAGGTCAGGAGCACCGTCGCGCAACACCACGAGGCG
CTTGTGGGGCATGGCTTCACTCATGCGCATATTGTCGCGCTTTCACAGCACCCTGCGGCGCTTGGGACGG
TGGCTGTCAAATACCAAGATATGATTGCGGCCCTGCCCGAAGCCACGCACGAGGCAATTGTAGGGGTCGG
TAAACAGTGGTCGGGAGCGCGAGCACTTGAGGCGCTGCTGACTGTGGCGGGTGAGCTTAGGGGGCCTCCG
CTCCAGCTCGACACCGGGCAGCTGCTGAAGATCGCGAAGAGAGGGGGAGTAACAGCGGTAGAGGCAGTGC
ACGCCTGGCGCAATGCGCTCACCGGGGCCCCCTTGAACCTGACCCCAGACCAGGTAGTCGCAATCGCGTC
GAACATTGGGGGAAAGCAAGCCCTGGAAACCGTGCAAAGGTTGTTGCCGGTCCTTTGTCAAGACCACGGC
CTTACACCGGAGCAAGTCGTGGCCATTGCAAATAATAACGGTGGCAAACAGGCTCTTGAGACGGTTCAGA
GACTTCTCCCAGTTCTCTGTCAAGCCCACGGGCTGACTCCCGATCAAGTTGTAGCGATTGCGAATAACAA
TGGAGGGAAACAAGCATTGGAGACTGTCCAACGGCTCCTTCCCGTGTTGTGTCAAGCCCACGGTTTGACG
CCTGCACAAGTGGTCGCCATCGCCAGCCATGATGGCGGTAAGCAGGCGCTGGAAACAGTACAGCGCCTGC
TGCCTGTACTGTGCCAGGATCATGGACTGACCCCAGACCAGGTAGTCGCAATCGCGTCAAACGGAGGGGG
AAAGCAAGCCCTGGAAACCGTGCAAAGGTTGTTGCCGGTCCTTTGTCAAGACCACGGCCTTACACCGGAG
CAAGTCGTGGCCATTGCAAATAATAACGGTGGCAAACAGGCTCTTGAGACGGTTCAGAGACTTCTCCCAG
TTCTCTGTCAAGCCCACGGGCTGACTCCCGATCAAGTTGTAGCGATTGCGTCGAACATTGGAGGGAAACA
AGCATTGGAGACTGTCCAACGGCTCCTTCCCGTGTTGTGTCAAGCCCACGGTTTGACGCCTGCACAAGTG
GTCGCCATCGCCTCCAATATTGGCGGTAAGCAGGCGCTGGAAACAGTACAGCGCCTGCTGCCTGTACTGT
GCCAGGATCATGGACTGACCCCAGACCAGGTAGTCGCAATCGCGTCAAACGGAGGGGGAAAGCAAGCCCT
GGAAACCGTGCAAAGGTTGTTGCCGGTCCTTTGTCAAGACCACGGCCTTACACCGGAGCAAGTCGTGGCC
ATTGCAAATAATAACGGTGGCAAACAGGCTCTTGAGACGGTTCAGAGACTTCTCCCAGTTCTCTGTCAAG
CCCACGGGCTGACTCCCGATCAAGTTGTAGCGATTGCGAATAACAATGGAGGGAAACAAGCATTGGAGAC
TGTCCAACGGCTCCTTCCCGTGTTGTGTCAAGCCCACGGTTTGACGCCTGCACAAGTGGTCGCCATCGCC
TCCAATATTGGCGGTAAGCAGGCGCTGGAAACAGTACAGCGCCTGCTGCCTGTACTGTGCCAGGATCATG
GACTGACCCCAGACCAGGTAGTCGCAATCGCGTCGAACATTGGGGGAAAGCAAGCCCTGGAAACCGTGCA
AAGGTTGTTGCCGGTCCTTTGTCAAGACCACGGCCTTACACCGGAGCAAGTCGTGGCCATTGCAAGCAAC
ATCGGTGGCAAACAGGCTCTTGAGACGGTTCAGAGACTTCTCCCAGTTCTCTGTCAAGCCCACGGGCTGA
CTCCCGATCAAGTTGTAGCGATTGCGTCGCATGACGGAGGGAAACAAGCATTGGAGACTGTCCAACGGCT
CCTTCCCGTGTTGTGTCAAGCCCACGGTTTGACGCCTGCACAAGTGGTCGCCATCGCCAGCCATGATGGC
GGTAAGCAGGCGCTGGAAACAGTACAGCGCCTGCTGCCTGTACTGTGCCAGGATCATGGACTGACACCCG
AACAGGTGGTCGCCATTGCTTCTAATGGGGGAGGACGGCCAGCCTTGGAG
