>Addgene plasmid #47126 | TAL3407 | addgene partial sequence | sequence record 68633 | JDS-TALEN-F 5'-TAGGGGTCGGTAAACAGTGG-3'
ACTGTGGCGGGTGAGCTTAGGGGGCCTCCGCTCCAGCTCGACACCGGGCAGCTGCTGAAGATCGCGAAGA
GAGGGGGAGTAACAGCGGTAGAGGCAGTGCACGCCTGGCGCAATGCGCTCACCGGGGCCCCCTTGAACCT
GACCCCAGACCAGGTAGTCGCAATCGCGTCGAACATTGGGGGAAAGCAAGCCCTGGAAACCGTGCAAAGG
TTGTTGCCGGTCCTTTGTCAAGACCACGGCCTTACACCGGAGCAAGTCGTGGCCATTGCAAATAATAACG
GTGGCAAACAGGCTCTTGAGACGGTTCAGAGACTTCTCCCAGTTCTCTGTCAAGCCCACGGGCTGACTCC
CGATCAAGTTGTAGCGATTGCGAATAACAATGGAGGGAAACAAGCATTGGAGACTGTCCAACGGCTCCTT
CCCGTGTTGTGTCAAGCCCACGGTTTGACGCCTGCACAAGTGGTCGCCATCGCCAGCCATGATGGCGGTA
AGCAGGCGCTGGAAACAGTACAGCGCCTGCTGCCTGTACTGTGCCAGGATCATGGACTGACCCCAGACCA
GGTAGTCGCAATCGCGTCAAACGGAGGGGGAAAGCAAGCCCTGGAAACCGTGCAAAGGTTGTTGCCGGTC
CTTTGTCAAGACCACGGCCTTACACCGGAGCAAGTCGTGGCCATTGCAAATAATAACGGTGGCAAACAGG
CTCTTGAGACGGTTCAGAGACTTCTCCCAGTTCTCTGTCAAGCCCACGGGCTGACTCCCGATCAAGTTGT
AGCGATTGCGTCGAACATTGGAGGGAAACAAGCATTGGAGACTGTCCAACGGCTCCTTCCCGTGTTGTGT
CAAGCCCACGGTTTGACGCCTGCACAAGTGGTCGCCATCGCCTCCAATATTGGCGGTAA
